Addgene plasmid #100280: pCAGGS-PHFF
Purpose: Expression vector for phycocyanobilin (PCB) synthesis in mammalian cells.
Depositing lab: Kazuhiro Aoki. Depositing organization: National Institute for Basic Biology. Publication: Efficient synthesis of phycocyanobilin in mammalian cells for optogenetic control of cell signaling. Uda Y, Goto Y, Oda S, Kohchi T, Matsuda M, Aoki K. Proc Natl Acad Sci U S A. 2017 Oct 24. pii: 201707190. doi: 10.1073/pnas.1707190114. PubMed 29078307.
Backbone
  Vector backbone: pCAGGS
  Backbone manufacturer: Junichi Miyazaki (Osaka University, Japan)
  Backbone size w/o insert (bp): 4870
  Total vector size (bp): 8551
  Vector type: Mammalian Expression
Growth in bacteria
  Bacterial resistance: Ampicillin, 100 μg/mL
  Growth temperature: 37°C
  Growth strain: DH5alpha
  Copy number: High Copy
Gene/Insert
  Gene/Insert name: MTS-PcyA-FLAG-P2A-MTS-HA-HO1-P2A-MTS-Myc-Fd-P2A-MTS-Fnr-T7 (synthetic genes) (alt names: PHFF (synthetic genes); PcyA (Phycocyanobilin:ferredoxin oxidoreductase), HO1 (Heme Oxigenase 1), Fd (Ferredoxin), Fnr (Ferredoxin-NADP+ reductase))
  Species: Thermosynechococcus elongatus bp-1 for PcyA and HO1, and Synechocystis sp. PCC 6803 for Fd and Fnr.
  Insert size (bp): 3681
  Mutation: All genes are codon-optimized for expression in human cells.
  Promoter: CAG promoter
  Tag / fusion protein: Mitochondria-targeting sequence (MTS), HA, Myc (N terminal on insert); FLAG, T7 (C terminal on insert)
  Cloning method: Restriction Enzyme; 5′ cloning site EcoRI (not destroyed); 3′ cloning site NotI (not destroyed)
  Sequencing primers: 5′ catgttcatgccttcttctttttcc; 3′ agatgctcaaggggcttcatgatg
Terms and licenses: Academic/Nonprofit Terms; Industry Terms: Not Available to Industry
Depositor comments: Expression vector for Phycocyanobilin (PCB) synthesis in mammalian cells.
How to cite: pCAGGS-PHFF was a gift from Kazuhiro Aoki (Addgene plasmid # 100280 ; http://n2t.net/addgene:100280 ; RRID:Addgene_100280)
