[The description below was written by a language model from this plasmid's Addgene catalogue record and pLannotate feature annotations shown in this document.]
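Description:
pCAGGS-PHFF is a mammalian expression plasmid built on the pCAGGS backbone and designed to reconstitute synthesis of the chromophore phycocyanobilin (PCB) inside mammalian cells. It is propagated in E. coli as a high-copy plasmid through a ColE1/pUC-type origin and selected with ampicillin via the β-lactamase gene. The backbone also carries an SV40 origin of replication, remnants of lac regulatory sequence and a T3 promoter. No mammalian selection marker is annotated. The catalogue lists a total size of 8,551 bp, while the deposited sequence record is 8,586 nt, a small discrepancy the record does not explain.

Expression is driven by the CAG promoter, made up of the CMV immediate-early enhancer, the chicken β-actin promoter and a chimeric β-actin/β-globin intron, and is terminated by the rabbit β-globin polyadenylation signal. The roughly 3.7 kb insert, cloned between EcoRI and NotI, is a single synthetic open reading frame, codon-optimised for human cells, that encodes four cyanobacterial proteins separated by P2A self-cleaving peptides (the automated annotation labels short fragments of these as T2A). These proteins are PcyA (phycocyanobilin:ferredoxin oxidoreductase) and heme oxygenase 1 (HO1) from Thermosynechococcus elongatus BP-1, plus ferredoxin (Fd) and ferredoxin-NADP+ reductase (Fnr) from Synechocystis sp. PCC 6803. Each carries an N-terminal mitochondria-targeting sequence, annotated as a COX8A fragment, and its own epitope tag for separate detection: FLAG on PcyA, HA on HO1, Myc on Fd and T7 on Fnr. HO1 opens heme to give biliverdin, which PcyA reduces to PCB. Fd and Fnr are included as the redox partners for these enzymes. The associated publication uses this endogenous PCB production for optogenetic control of cell signaling.
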