Features (pLannotate 1.2.2; 30 found; start..end, strand, type, name):
      5..384     +  enhancer       CMV enhancer: human cytomegalovirus immediate early enhancer
    386..661     +  promoter       chicken β-actin promoter: No description available
    662..1674    +  intron         chimeric intron: chimera between introns from chicken β-actin and rabbit β-globin
   1678..1740    +  CDS            HBB (fragment): HBB_COLGU - Experimental evidence at transcript level: Swiss-Prot protein existence level 2. Involved in oxygen transport from the lung to the various peripheral tissues. From Colobus guereza (Mantled guereza) (Eastern black-and-white colobus monkey).
   1732..1818    +  CDS            COX8A (fragment): COX8A_HUMAN - Also known as COX8, COX8L. Experimental evidence at protein level: Swiss-Prot protein existence level 1. Component of the cytochrome c oxidase, the last enzyme in the mitochondrial electron transport chain which drives oxidative phosphorylation. The respiratory chain contains 3 multisubunit complexes succinate dehydrogenase (complex II, CII), ubiquinol- cytochrome c oxidoreductase (cytochrome b-c1 complex, complex III, CIII) and cytochrome c oxidase (complex IV, CIV), that cooperate to transfer electrons derived from NADH and succinate to molecular oxygen, creating an electrochem
   1834..2541    +  CDS            pcyA: PCYA_THEEB - Protein inferred from homology: Swiss-Prot protein existence level 3. Catalyzes the four-electron reduction of biliverdin IX-alpha (2-electron reduction at both the A and D rings); the reaction proceeds via an isolatable 2-electron intermediate, 181,182-dihydrobiliverdin. From Thermosynechococcus elongatus (strain BP-1).
   2541..2558    +  CDS            3xFLAG (fragment): three tandem FLAG® epitope tags
   2608..2624    +  CDS            T2A (fragment): 2A peptide from Thosea asigna virus capsid protein Eukaryotic ribosomes fail to insert a peptide bond between the Gly and Pro residues, yielding separate polypeptides.
   2635..2721    +  CDS            COX8A (fragment): COX8A_HUMAN - Also known as COX8, COX8L. Experimental evidence at protein level: Swiss-Prot protein existence level 1. Component of the cytochrome c oxidase, the last enzyme in the mitochondrial electron transport chain which drives oxidative phosphorylation. The respiratory chain contains 3 multisubunit complexes succinate dehydrogenase (complex II, CII), ubiquinol- cytochrome c oxidoreductase (cytochrome b-c1 complex, complex III, CIII) and cytochrome c oxidase (complex IV, CIV), that cooperate to transfer electrons derived from NADH and succinate to molecular oxygen, creating an electrochem
   2767..3483    +  CDS            pbsA1: HO1_SYNY3 - Experimental evidence at protein level: Swiss-Prot protein existence level 1. Catalyzes the opening of the heme ring with the release of iron. Key enzyme in the synthesis of the chromophoric part of the photosynthetic antennae. From Synechocystis sp. (strain PCC 6803 / Kazusa).
   3547..3654    +  CDS            COX8A (fragment): COX8A_HUMAN - Also known as COX8, COX8L. Experimental evidence at protein level: Swiss-Prot protein existence level 1. Component of the cytochrome c oxidase, the last enzyme in the mitochondrial electron transport chain which drives oxidative phosphorylation. The respiratory chain contains 3 multisubunit complexes succinate dehydrogenase (complex II, CII), ubiquinol- cytochrome c oxidoreductase (cytochrome b-c1 complex, complex III, CIII) and cytochrome c oxidase (complex IV, CIV), that cooperate to transfer electrons derived from NADH and succinate to molecular oxygen, creating an electrochem
   3682..3972    +  CDS            petF: FER_SYNY3 - Also known as fed. Experimental evidence at protein level: Swiss-Prot protein existence level 1. Ferredoxins are iron-sulfur proteins that transfer electrons in a wide variety of metabolic reactions. From Synechocystis sp. (strain PCC 6803 / Kazusa).
   4012..4031    +  CDS            T2A (fragment): 2A peptide from Thosea asigna virus capsid protein Eukaryotic ribosomes fail to insert a peptide bond between the Gly and Pro residues, yielding separate polypeptides.
   4039..4125    +  CDS            COX8A (fragment): COX8A_HUMAN - Also known as COX8, COX8L. Experimental evidence at protein level: Swiss-Prot protein existence level 1. Component of the cytochrome c oxidase, the last enzyme in the mitochondrial electron transport chain which drives oxidative phosphorylation. The respiratory chain contains 3 multisubunit complexes succinate dehydrogenase (complex II, CII), ubiquinol- cytochrome c oxidoreductase (cytochrome b-c1 complex, complex III, CIII) and cytochrome c oxidase (complex IV, CIV), that cooperate to transfer electrons derived from NADH and succinate to molecular oxygen, creating an electrochem
   4141..5379    +  CDS            petH: FENR_SYNY3 - Experimental evidence at protein level: Swiss-Prot protein existence level 1. From Synechocystis sp. (strain PCC 6803 / Kazusa).
   5414..5438    -  misc_feature   MCS (fragment): pBluescript multiple cloning site
   5451..5469    -  promoter       T3 promoter: promoter for bacteriophage T3 RNA polymerase
   5528..5602    +  CDS            HBB (fragment): HBB_PONPY - Experimental evidence at transcript level: Swiss-Prot protein existence level 2. Involved in oxygen transport from the lung to the various peripheral tissues. From Pongo pygmaeus (Bornean orangutan).
   5673..5728    +  polyA_signal   β-globin poly(A) signal: rabbit β-globin polyadenylation signal (Gil and Proudfoot, 1987)
   6113..6129    -  protein_bind   lac operator: The lac repressor binds to the lac operator to inhibit transcription in E. coli. This inhibition can be relieved by adding lactose or isopropyl-β-D-thiogalactopyranoside (IPTG). lac repressor encoded by lacI
   6137..6167    -  promoter       lac promoter: promoter for the E. coli lac operon
   6182..6203    -  protein_bind   CAP binding site: CAP binding activates transcription in the presence of cAMP. E. coli catabolite activator protein
   6216..6255    -  CDS            lacI (fragment): lac repressor; lacI; The lac repressor binds to the lac operator to inhibit transcription in E. coli. This inhibition can be relieved by adding lactose or isopropyl-β-D-thiogalactopyranoside (IPTG).
   6262..6284    +  promoter       SV40 promoter (fragment): SV40 enhancer and early promoter
   6308..6443    +  rep_origin     SV40 ori: SV40 origin of replication
   6463..6597    +  polyA_signal   SV40 poly(A) signal: SV40 polyadenylation signal
   6599..6653    -  CDS            lacI (fragment): lac repressor; lacI; The lac repressor binds to the lac operator to inhibit transcription in E. coli. This inhibition can be relieved by adding lactose or isopropyl-β-D-thiogalactopyranoside (IPTG).
   6836..7424    -  rep_origin     ori: high-copy-number ColE1/pMB1/pBR322/pUC origin of replication
   7595..8455    -  CDS            AmpR: β-lactamase; bla; confers resistance to ampicillin, carbenicillin, and related antibiotics
   8456..8560    -  promoter       AmpR promoter: bla
>Addgene plasmid #100280 | pCAGGS-PHFF | depositor full sequence | sequence record 194335 | pCAGGS-PHFF sequence 8586 bps
GGTCGACATTGATTATTGACTAGTTATTAATAGTAATCAATTACGGGGTCATTAGTTCATAGCCCATATA
TGGAGTTCCGCGTTACATAACTTACGGTAAATGGCCCGCCTGGCTGACCGCCCAACGACCCCCGCCCATT
GACGTCAATAATGACGTATGTTCCCATAGTAACGCCAATAGGGACTTTCCATTGACGTCAATGGGTGGAG
TATTTACGGTAAACTGCCCACTTGGCAGTACATCAAGTGTATCATATGCCAAGTACGCCCCCTATTGACG
TCAATGACGGTAAATGGCCCGCCTGGCATTATGCCCAGTACATGACCTTATGGGACTTTCCTACTTGGCA
GTACATCTACGTATTAGTCATCGCTATTACCATGGTCGAGGTGAGCCCCACGTTCTGCTTCACTCTCCCC
ATCTCCCCCCCCTCCCCACCCCCAATTTTGTATTTATTTATTTTTTAATTATTTTGTGCAGCGATGGGGG
CGGGGGGGGGGGGGGCGCGCGCCAGGCGGGGCGGGGCGGGGGCGAGGGCGGGGCGGGGCGAGGCGGAGAG
GTGCGGCGGCAGCCAATCAGAGCGGCGCGCTCCGAAAGTTTCCTTTTATGGCGAGGCGGCGGCGGCGGCG
GCCCTATAAAAAGCGAAGCGCGCGGCGGGCGGGAGTCGCTGCGTTGCCTTCGCCCCGTGCCCCGCTCCGC
GCCGCCTCGCGCCGCCCGCCCCGGCTCTGACTGACCGCGTTACTCCCACAGGTGAGCGGGCGGGACGGCC
CTTCTCCTCCGGGCTGTAATTAGCGCTTGGTTTAATGACGGCTCGTTTCTTTTCTGTGGCTGCGTGAAAG
CCTTAAAGGGCTCCGGGAGGGCCCTTTGTGCGGGGGGGAGCGGCTCGGGGGGTGCGTGCGTGTGTGTGTG
CGTGGGGAGCGCCGCGTGCGGCCCGCGCTGCCCGGCGGCTGTGAGCGCTGCGGGCGCGGCGCGGGGCTTT
GTGCGCTCCGCGTGTGCGCGAGGGGAGCGCGGCCGGGGGCGGTGCCCCGCGGTGCGGGGGGGCTGCGAGG
GGAACAAAGGCTGCGTGCGGGGTGTGTGCGTGGGGGGGTGAGCAGGGGGTGTGGGCGCGGCGGTCGGGCT
GTAACCCCCCCCTGCACCCCCCTCCCCGAGTTGCTGAGCACGGCCCGGCTTCGGGTGCGGGGCTCCGTGC
GGGGCGTGGCGCGGGGCTCGCCGTGCCGGGCGGGGGGTGGCGGCAGGTGGGGGTGCCGGGCGGGGCGGGG
CCGCCTCGGGCCGGGGAGGGCTCGGGGGAGGGGCGCGGCGGCCCCCGGAGCGCCGGCGGCTGTCGAGGCG
CGGCGAGCCGCAGCCATTGCCTTTTATGGTAATCGTGCGAGAGGGCGCAGGGACTTCCTTTGTCCCAAAT
CTGTGCGGAGCCGAAATCTGGGAGGCGCCGCCGCACCCCCTCTAGCGGGCGCGGGGCGAAGCGGTGCGGC
GCCGGCAGGAAGGAAATGGGCGGGGAGGGCCTTCGTGCGTCGCCGCGCCGCCGTCCCCTTCTCCCTCTCC
AGCCTCGGGGCTGTCCGCGGGGGGACGGCTGCCTTCGGGGGGGACGGGGCAGGGCGGGGTTCGGCTTCTG
GCGTGTGACCGGCGGCTCTAGAGCCTCTGCTAACCATGTTCATGCCTTCTTCTTTTTCCTACAGCTCCTG
GGCAACGTGCTGGTTATTGTGCTGTCTCATCATTTTGGCAAAGAATTCACCATGTCCGTCCTGACTCCAC
TGCTGCTGAGGGGCCTGACTGGGTCCGCACGCCGCCTGCCTGTCCCAAGAGCCAAAATCCATAGCCTGGG
CGGGTCTGGAGGCATGAGTCTGAGGCAGCACCAGCATCCTCTGATCCAGCGCCTGGCCGATCGAATCGAG
GCAATTTGGCAGGCCTTCTTTCCCCTGGCACCTTACGCCCTGCCAGAAGACCTGGGCTATGTGGAGGGAA
AACTGGAGGGCGAACGCCTGACAATCGAGAACCACTGCTATCAGGCCCCCCCTTTTCGGAAGCTGCATCT
GGAACTGGCTAGAGTGGGCGAGTCTCTGGACATTCTGCACTGCGTCATGTTTCCCGAGCCTAGATACGAT
CTGCCCATGTTCGGATGTGACCTGGTGGGGGGACGCGGACAGATCAGTGCCGCTATTGTGGATCTGTCAC
CAGTCACTGGACAGCTGCCAGCAGCATACACCTGCGCTCTGAATGCACTGCCTAAGCTGACCTTTAGACA
GCCAAGGGAGCTGCCACCATGGGGACATATCTTCTCTCCCTTTTGTATCTTCATTAGACCTCAGGGCGAA
GCCGAGGAACAGCAGTTCCTGGATAGGATTGGGGAGTATCTGACTCTGCACTGCCAGCTGAGCCAGCAGG
CAGTGCCTACCGACCATCCACAGGCCGTCATCGCTGGACAGCGGCAGTACTGTCAGCAGCAGCAGCAGAA
CGATAAAACTCGGAGAGTGCTGGAAAAGGCTTTTGGCGTCCCATGGGCAGAGAGATACATGACCACAGTG
CTGTTCGATGTGCCTCCAGTGGACTATAAGGACGATGACGATAAAGGCAGCGGGGCCACCAACTTCTCCC
TGCTGAAGCAGGCTGGCGACGTGGAGGAAAATCCAGGACCCGGCATGTCAGTCCTGACACCTCTGCTGCT
GCGAGGACTGACTGGAAGCGCCAGGCGCCTGCCTGTGCCACGAGCAAAAATCCACTCACTGGGCGGGAGC
GGAGGCATGTACCCCTATGATGTCCCTGACTACGCCATGACTACCAGCCTGGCTACAAAGCTGAGGGAAG
GCACTAAGAAAGCTCATACCATGGCAGAGAACGTGGGGTTTGTCCGGTGTTTCCTGAAGGGAACTGTGGA
GAAAAGCTCCTATAGAAAGCTGGTGGCCTCTCTGTACCACGTCTATAGTGCTATGGAGCAGGAAATGGAG
CGCCTGAAAGACCATCCAATCGTGGGCAAGATCTACTTTCCCGAACTGAACAGGAAGTCTAGTCTGGAGC
GCGATCTGACATACTATTTCGGGTCCAATTGGAGGGAGGAAATTCCCCCTTCTCCCGCAACTCAGGCCTA
CGTGGCTCGCATCCACGAAGTCGCAAACACCGCCCCTGAGCTGCTGGTGGCCCATAGTTACACACGGTAT
CTGGGAGACCTGTCAGGGGGACAGATCCTGAAGGGCATTGCTGAACGGGCAATGAATCTGCAGGATGGGG
AGGGAACCGCCTTCTACAGATTCGAAAGTATCTCAGACGAGAAGGCCTTCAAACAGCTGTATCGACAGCG
GCTGGATGAACTGCCCGTGGACGAGGCTACAGCAGATAGAATTGTGGACGAGGCTAACGCTGCATTTGGC
ATGAATATGAAGATCTTCCAGGAACTGGAGGGCAACCTGATCCGGGCCATTGGGCAGCTGCTGTTTAATA
CCCTGACACGACGGAAACAGAGAGGCAGCACCGAGCTGGCCACAGCTGATGGCTCAGGGGCAACCAACTT
CAGCCTGCTGAAGCAGGCCGGAGACGTGGAAGAGAATCCAGGACCTATGTCCGTCCTGACCCCACTGCTG
CTGAGGGGACTGACAGGATCTGCAAGAAGGCTGCCAGTGCCCAGAGCCAAAATTCACTCCCTGGGAGGCT
CTGGAGGCATGGAGCAGAAGCTGATCAGCGAGGAAGATCTGATGGCCTCCTATACAGTGAAACTGATCAC
TCCCGACGGCGAATCAAGCATTGAGTGCTCCGACGATACCTACATCCTGGATGCAGCTGAGGAAGCAGGG
CTGGACCTGCCTTATTCTTGTAGGGCAGGAGCCTGCAGTACTTGTGCAGGCAAGATTACCGCCGGGAGCG
TGGATCAGAGTGACCAGTCATTTCTGGACGATGACCAGATCGAAGCTGGCTACGTGCTGACATGCGTCGC
ATATCCCACTTCCGATTGTACTATTGAGACCCACAAAGAGGAAGACCTGTACGGATCCGGCGCTACAAAC
TTCTCTCTGCTGAAGCAGGCAGGGGACGTGGAGGAAAATCCTGGACCAATGAGTGTCCTGACTCCCCTGC
TGCTGAGAGGACTGACCGGAAGCGCCCGCCGACTGCCCGTGCCTAGAGCTAAGATCCATAGTCTGGGGGG
ATCAGGCGGGATGTACAGCCCAGGATATGTGGCCACCAGCAGCCGGCAGTCCGATGCAGGAAACAGGCTG
TTCGTGTACGAGGTCATCGGCCTGAGCCAGTCCACTATGACCGATGGGCTGGACTATCCCATTCGGAGAT
CTGGAAGTACATTCATCACTGTGCCTCTGAAACGAATGAATCAGGAGATGAGGCGCATCACCCGGATGGG
AGGCAAAATCGTGTCAATTAAGCCTCTGGAAGGCGACAGCCCACTGCCACACACAGAGGGAATTGCCAAG
CCATCACAGAGCGAAGGGTCCGGATCTGAGGCTGTGGCAAACCCTGCTCCAGAAAGCAACAAGACTATGA
CAACTACCCCTAAGGAGAAGAAAGCCGATGACATCCCAGTGAACATCTACAGGCCAAAAACCCCCTATAT
TGGGAAGGTGCTGGAAAATTACCCACTGGTCCGCGAGGGAGCTATCGGAACCGTGCAGCACCTGACATTT
GATCTGTCTGCCGGCGACCTGCGGTATCTGGAAGGGCAGAGTATCGGAATCATTCCACCCGGAGAGGATG
ACAAGGGCAAACCTCACAAACTGAGGCTGTACAGCATTGCCTCCACACGCCATGGGGATTTCGGAGATGA
CAAGACTGTGAGCCTGTGCGTCAGACAGCTGGAATACCAGAACGAAGCAGGAGAGACCGTGCAGGGAGTC
TGCTCCACATACCTGTGCAATATCAAAGAGGGCGATGACATCGCCATTACCGGCCCAGTGGGGAAGGAAA
TGCTGCTGCCTCCAGATGAGGACGCAAACATTGTCATGCTGGCCACAGGCACTGGGATCGCCCCCTTTCG
GGCTTTCCTGTGGAGAATGTTCAAAGAACAGCACGAGGACTACAAGTTTAAAGGCCTGGCCTGGCTGATC
TTCGGGATTCCAAAGTCTGAGAATATCCTGTATAAAGATGACCTGGAAAAGATGGCAGCCGAGTTTCCCG
ATAACTTCCGCCTGACATACGCTATTAGCCGAGAACAGCAGAATGCAGAGGGGGGACGAATGTATATCCA
GCACCGGGTGGCCGAGAACGCTGAGGAACTGTGGAACCTGATGCAGAATCCAAAAACCCATACATACATG
TGCGGACTGAAGGGCATGGAACCCGGGATCGACGAGGCCTTTACCGCCCTGGCTGAACAGAATGGAAAGG
AGTGGACAACTTTCCAGAGAGAGATGAAGAAAGAACATAGATGGCACGTCGAGACCTACATGGCTTCAAT
GACAGGAGGACAGCAGATGGGGTAGCGGCCGCCACCGCGGTGGAGCTCCAGCTTTTGTTCCCTTTAGTGA
GGGTTAATTGCGCGCTTGGCGTAATCATGGTCATAGCTGTTTCCTGTGTGAAATTGTTATCCGCTAATTC
ACTCCTCAGGTGCAGGCTGCCTATCAGAAGGTGGTGGCTGGTGTGGCCAATGCCCTGGCTCACAAATACC
ACTGAGATCTTTTTCCCTCTGCCAAAAATTATGGGGACATCATGAAGCCCCTTGAGCATCTGACTTCTGG
CTAATAAAGGAAATTTATTTTCATTGCAATAGTGTGTTGGAATTTTTTGTGTCTCTCACTCGGAAGGACA
TATGGGAGGGCAAATCATTTAAAACATCAGAATGAGTATTTGGTTTAGAGTTTGGCAACATATGCCCATA
TGCTGGCTGCCATGAACAAAGGTTGGCTATAAAGAGGTCATCAGTATATGAAACAGCCCCCTGCTGTCCA
TTCCTTATTCCATAGAAAAGCCTTGACTTGAGGTTAGATTTTTTTTATATTTTGTTTTGTGTTATTTTTT
TCTTTAACATCCCTAAAATTTTCCTTACATGTTTTACTAGCCAGATTTTTCCTCCTCTCCTGACTACTCC
CAGTCATAGCTGTCCCTCTTCTCTTATGGAGATCCCTCGACCTGCAGCCCAAGCTTGGCGTAATCATGGT
CATAGCTGTTTCCTGTGTGAAATTGTTATCCGCTCACAATTCCACACAACATACGAGCCGGAAGCATAAA
GTGTAAAGCCTGGGGTGCCTAATGAGTGAGCTAACTCACATTAATTGCGTTGCGCTCACTGCCCGCTTTC
CAGTCGGGAAACCTGTCGTGCCAGCGGATCCGCATCTCAATTAGTCAGCAACCATAGTCCCGCCCCTAAC
TCCGCCCATCCCGCCCCTAACTCCGCCCAGTTCCGCCCATTCTCCGCCCCATGGCTGACTAATTTTTTTT
ATTTATGCAGAGGCCGAGGCCGCCTCGGCCTCTGAGCTATTCCAGAAGTAGTGAGGAGGCTTTTTTGGAG
GCCTAGGCTTTTGCAAAAAGCTAACTTGTTTATTGCAGCTTATAATGGTTACAAATAAAGCAATAGCATC
ACAAATTTCACAAATAAAGCATTTTTTTCACTGCATTCTAGTTGTGGTTTGTCCAAACTCATCAATGTAT
CTTATCATGTCTGGATCCGCTGCATTAATGAATCGGCCAACGCGCGGGGAGAGGCGGTTTGCGTATTGGG
CGCTCTTCCGCTTCCTCGCTCACTGACTCGCTGCGCTCGGTCGTTCGGCTGCGGCGAGCGGTATCAGCTC
ACTCAAAGGCGGTAATACGGTTATCCACAGAATCAGGGGATAACGCAGGAAAGAACATGTGAGCAAAAGG
CCAGCAAAAGGCCAGGAACCGTAAAAAGGCCGCGTTGCTGGCGTTTTTCCATAGGCTCCGCCCCCCTGAC
GAGCATCACAAAAATCGACGCTCAAGTCAGAGGTGGCGAAACCCGACAGGACTATAAAGATACCAGGCGT
TTCCCCCTGGAAGCTCCCTCGTGCGCTCTCCTGTTCCGACCCTGCCGCTTACCGGATACCTGTCCGCCTT
TCTCCCTTCGGGAAGCGTGGCGCTTTCTCATAGCTCACGCTGTAGGTATCTCAGTTCGGTGTAGGTCGTT
CGCTCCAAGCTGGGCTGTGTGCACGAACCCCCCGTTCAGCCCGACCGCTGCGCCTTATCCGGTAACTATC
GTCTTGAGTCCAACCCGGTAAGACACGACTTATCGCCACTGGCAGCAGCCACTGGTAACAGGATTAGCAG
AGCGAGGTATGTAGGCGGTGCTACAGAGTTCTTGAAGTGGTGGCCTAACTACGGCTACACTAGAAGAACA
GTATTTGGTATCTGCGCTCTGCTGAAGCCAGTTACCTTCGGAAAAAGAGTTGGTAGCTCTTGATCCGGCA
AACAAACCACCGCTGGTAGCGGTGGTTTTTTTGTTTGCAAGCAGCAGATTACGCGCAGAAAAAAAGGATC
TCAAGAAGATCCTTTGATCTTTTCTACGGGGTCTGACGCTCAGTGGAACGAAAACTCACGTTAAGGGATT
TTGGTCATGAGATTATCAAAAAGGATCTTCACCTAGATCCTTTTAAATTAAAAATGAAGTTTTAAATCAA
TCTAAAGTATATATGAGTAAACTTGGTCTGACAGTTACCAATGCTTAATCAGTGAGGCACCTATCTCAGC
GATCTGTCTATTTCGTTCATCCATAGTTGCCTGACTCCCCGTCGTGTAGATAACTACGATACGGGAGGGC
TTACCATCTGGCCCCAGTGCTGCAATGATACCGCGAGACCCACGCTCACCGGCTCCAGATTTATCAGCAA
TAAACCAGCCAGCCGGAAGGGCCGAGCGCAGAAGTGGTCCTGCAACTTTATCCGCCTCCATCCAGTCTAT
TAATTGTTGCCGGGAAGCTAGAGTAAGTAGTTCGCCAGTTAATAGTTTGCGCAACGTTGTTGCCATTGCT
ACAGGCATCGTGGTGTCACGCTCGTCGTTTGGTATGGCTTCATTCAGCTCCGGTTCCCAACGATCAAGGC
GAGTTACATGATCCCCCATGTTGTGCAAAAAAGCGGTTAGCTCCTTCGGTCCTCCGATCGTTGTCAGAAG
TAAGTTGGCCGCAGTGTTATCACTCATGGTTATGGCAGCACTGCATAATTCTCTTACTGTCATGCCATCC
GTAAGATGCTTTTCTGTGACTGGTGAGTACTCAACCAAGTCATTCTGAGAATAGTGTATGCGGCGACCGA
GTTGCTCTTGCCCGGCGTCAATACGGGATAATACCGCGCCACATAGCAGAACTTTAAAAGTGCTCATCAT
TGGAAAACGTTCTTCGGGGCGAAAACTCTCAAGGATCTTACCGCTGTTGAGATCCAGTTCGATGTAACCC
ACTCGTGCACCCAACTGATCTTCAGCATCTTTTACTTTCACCAGCGTTTCTGGGTGAGCAAAAACAGGAA
GGCAAAATGCCGCAAAAAAGGGAATAAGGGCGACACGGAAATGTTGAATACTCATACTCTTCCTTTTTCA
ATATTATTGAAGCATTTATCAGGGTTATTGTCTCATGAGCGGATACATATTTGAATGTATTTAGAAAAAT
AAACAAATAGGGGTTCCGCGCACATTTCCCCGAAAAGTGCCACCTG
