>Addgene plasmid #100280 | pCAGGS-PHFF | addgene partial sequence | sequence record 193720 | Addgene Partial NGS Result
GCCTCGGGCCGGGGAGGGCTCGGGGGAGGGGCGCGGCGGCCCCCGGAGCGCCGGCGGCTGTCGAGGCGCG
GCGAGCCGCAGCCATTGCCTTTTATGGTAATCGTGCGAGAGGGCGCAGGGACTTCCTTTGTCCCAAATCT
GTGCGGAGCCGAAATCTGGGAGGCGCCGCCGCACCCCCTCTAGCGGGCGCGGGGCGAAGCGGTGCGGCGC
CGGCAGGAAGGAAATGGGCGGGGAGGGCCTTCGTGCGTCGCCGCGCCGCCGTCCCCTTCTCCCTCTCCAG
CCTCGGGGCTGTCCGCGGGGGGACGGCTGCCTTCGGGGGGGACGGGGCAGGGCGGGGTTCGGCTTCTGGC
GTGTGACCGGCGGCTCTAGAGCCTCTGCTAACCATGTTCATGCCTTCTTCTTTTTCCTACAGCTCCTGGG
CAACGTGCTGGTTATTGTGCTGTCTCATCATTTTGGCAAAGAATTCACCATGTCCGTCCTGACTCCACTG
CTGCTGAGGGGCCTGACTGGGTCCGCACGCCGCCTGCCTGTCCCAAGAGCCAAAATCCATAGCCTGGGCG
GGTCTGGAGGCATGAGTCTGAGGCAGCACCAGCATCCTCTGATCCAGCGCCTGGCCGATCGAATCGAGGC
AATTTGGCAGGCCTTCTTTCCCCTGGCACCTTACGCCCTGCCAGAAGACCTGGGCTATGTGGAGGGAAAA
CTGGAGGGCGAACGCCTGACAATCGAGAACCACTGCTATCAGGCCCCCCCTTTTCGGAAGCTGCATCTGG
AACTGGCTAGAGTGGGCGAGTCTCTGGACATTCTGCACTGCGTCATGTTTCCCGAGCCTAGATACGATCT
GCCCATGTTCGGATGTGACCTGGTGGGGGGACGCGGACAGATCAGTGCCGCTATTGTGGATCTGTCACCA
GTCACTGGACAGCTGCCAGCAGCATACACCTGCGCTCTGAATGCACTGCCTAAGCTGACCTTTAGACAGC
CAAGGGAGCTGCCACCATGGGGACATATCTTCTCTCCCTTTTGTATCTTCATTAGACCTCAGGGCGAAGC
CGAGGAACAGCAGTTCCTGGATAGGATTGGGGAGTATCTGACTCTGCACTGCCAGCTGAGCCAGCAGGCA
GTGCCTACCGACCATCCACAGGCCGTCATCGCTGGACAGCGGCAGTACTGTCAGCAGCAGCAGCAGAACG
ATAAAACTCGGAGAGTGCTGGAAAAGGCTTTTGGCGTCCCATGGGCAGAGAGATACATGACCACAGTGCT
GTTCGATGTGCCTCCAGTGGACTATAAGGACGATGACGATAAAGGCAGCGGGGCCACCAACTTCTCCCTG
CTGAAGCAGGCTGGCGACGTGGAGGAAAATCCAGGACCCGGCATGTCAGTCCTGACACCTCTGCTGCTGC
GAGGACTGACTGGAAGCGCCAGGCGCCTGCCTGTGCCACGAGCAAAAATCCACTCACTGGGCGGGAGCGG
AGGCATGTACCCCTATGATGTCCCTGACTACGCCATGACTACCAGCCTGGCTACAAAGCTGAGGGAAGGC
ACTAAGAAAGCTCATACCATGGCAGAGAACGTGGGGTTTGTCCGGTGTTTCCTGAAGGGAACTGTGGAGA
AAAGCTCCTATAGAAAGCTGGTGGCCTCTCTGTACCACGTCTATAGTGCTATGGAGCAGGAAATGGAGCG
CCTGAAAGACCATCCAATCGTGGGCAAGATCTACTTTCCCGAACTGAACAGGAAGTCTAGTCTGGAGCGC
GATCTGACATACTATTTCGGGTCCAATTGGAGGGAGGAAATTCCCCCTTCTCCCGCAACTCAGGCCTACG
TGGCTCGCATCCACGAAGTCGCAAACACCGCCCCTGAGCTGCTGGTGGCCCATAGTTACACACGGTATCT
GGGAGACCTGTCAGGGGGACAGATCCTGAAGGGCATTGCTGAACGGGCAATGAATCTGCAGGATGGGGAG
GGAACCGCCTTCTACAGATTCGAAAGTATCTCAGACGAGAAGGCCTTCAAACAGCTGTATCGACAGCGGC
TGGATGAACTGCCCGTGGACGAGGCTACAGCAGATAGAATTGTGGACGAGGCTAACGCTGCATTTGGCAT
GAATATGAAGATCTTCCAGGAACTGGAGGGCAACCTGATCCGGGCCATTGGGCAGCTGCTGTTTAATACC
CTGACACGACGGAAACAGAGAGGCAGCACCGAGCTGGCCACAGCTGATGGCTCAGGGGCAACCAACTTCA
GCCTGCTGAAGCAGGCCGGAGACGTGGAAGAGAATCCAGGACCTATGTCCGTCCTGACCCCACTGCTGCT
GAGGGGACTGACAGGATCTGCAAGAAGGCTGCCAGTGCCCAGAGCCAAAATTCACTCCCTGGGAGGCTCT
GGAGGCATGGAGCAGAAGCTGATCAGCGAGGAAGATCTGATGGCCTCCTATACAGTGAAACTGATCACTC
CCGACGGCGAATCAAGCATTGAGTGCTCCGACGATACCTACATCCTGGATGCAGCTGAGGAAGCAGGGCT
GGACCTGCCTTATTCTTGTAGGGCAGGAGCCTGCAGTACTTGTGCAGGCAAGATTACCGCCGGGAGCGTG
GATCAGAGTGACCAGTCATTTCTGGACGATGACCAGATCGAAGCTGGCTACGTGCTGACATGCGTCGCAT
ATCCCACTTCCGATTGTACTATTGAGACCCACAAAGAGGAAGACCTGTACGGATCCGGCGCTACAAACTT
CTCTCTGCTGAAGCAGGCAGGGGACGTGGAGGAAAATCCTGGACCAATGAGTGTCCTGACTCCCCTGCTG
CTGAGAGGACTGACCGGAAGCGCCCGCCGACTGCCCGTGCCTAGAGCTAAGATCCATAGTCTGGGGGGAT
CAGGCGGGATGTACAGCCCAGGATATGTGGCCACCAGCAGCCGGCAGTCCGATGCAGGAAACAGGCTGTT
CGTGTACGAGGTCATCGGCCTGAGCCAGTCCACTATGACCGATGGGCTGGACTATCCCATTCGGAGATCT
GGAAGTACATTCATCACTGTGCCTCTGAAACGAATGAATCAGGAGATGAGGCGCATCACCCGGATGGGAG
GCAAAATCGTGTCAATTAAGCCTCTGGAAGGCGACAGCCCACTGCCACACACAGAGGGAATTGCCAAGCC
ATCACAGAGCGAAGGGTCCGGATCTGAGGCTGTGGCAAACCCTGCTCCAGAAAGCAACAAGACTATGACA
ACTACCCCTAAGGAGAAGAAAGCCGATGACATCCCAGTGAACATCTACAGGCCAAAAACCCCCTATATTG
GGAAGGTGCTGGAAAATTACCCACTGGTCCGCGAGGGAGCTATCGGAACCGTGCAGCACCTGACATTTGA
TCTGTCTGCCGGCGACCTGCGGTATCTGGAAGGGCAGAGTATCGGAATCATTCCACCCGGAGAGGATGAC
AAGGGCAAACCTCACAAACTGAGGCTGTACAGCATTGCCTCCACACGCCATGGGGATTTCGGAGATGACA
AGACTGTGAGCCTGTGCGTCAGACAGCTGGAATACCAGAACGAAGCAGGAGAGACCGTGCAGGGAGTCTG
CTCCACATACCTGTGCAATATCAAAGAGGGCGATGACATCGCCATTACCGGCCCAGTGGGGAAGGAAATG
CTGCTGCCTCCAGATGAGGACGCAAACATTGTCATGCTGGCCACAGGCACTGGGATCGCCCCCTTTCGGG
CTTTCCTGTGGAGAATGTTCAAAGAACAGCACGAGGACTACAAGTTTAAAGGCCTGGCCTGGCTGATCTT
CGGGATTCCAAAGTCTGAGAATATCCTGTATAAAGATGACCTGGAAAAGATGGCAGCCGAGTTTCCCGAT
AACTTCCGCCTGACATACGCTATTAGCCGAGAACAGCAGAATGCAGAGGGGGGACGAATGTATATCCAGC
ACCGGGTGGCCGAGAACGCTGAGGAACTGTGGAACCTGATGCAGAATCCAAAAACCCATACATACATGTG
CGGACTGAAGGGCATGGAACCCGGGATCGACGAGGCCTTTACCGCCCTGGCTGAACAGAATGGAAAGGAG
TGGACAACTTTCCAGAGAGAGATGAAGAAAGAACATAGATGGCACGTCGAGACCTACATGGCTTCAATGA
CAGGAGGACAGCAGATGGGGTAGCGGCCGCCACCGCGGTGGAGCTCCAGCTTTTGTTCCCTTTAGTGAGG
GTTAATTGCGCGCTTGGCGTAATCATGGTCATAGCTGTTTCCTGTGTGAAATTGTTATCCGCTAATTCAC
TCCTCAGGTGCAGGCTGCCTATCAGAAGGTGGTGGCTGGTGTGGCCAATGCCCTGGCTCACAAATACCAC
TGAGATCTTTTTCCCTCTGCCAAAAATTATGGGGACATCATGAAGCCCCTTGAGCATCTGACTTCTGGCT
AATAAAGGAAATTTATTTTCATTGCAATAGTGTGTTGGAATTTTTTGTGTCTCTCACTCGGAAGGACATA
TGGGAGGGCAAATCATTTAAAACATCAGAATGAGTATTTGGTTTAGAGTTTGGCAACATATGCCCATATG
CTGGCTGCCATGAACAAAGGTTGGCTATAAAGAGGTCATCAGTATATGAAACAGCCCCCTGCTGTCCATT
CCTTATTCCATAGAAAAGCCTTGACTTGAGGTTAGATTTTTTTTATATTTTGTTTTGTGTTATTTTTTTC
TTTAACATCCCTAAAATTTTCCTTACATGTTTTACTAGCCAGATTTTTCCTCCTCTCCTGACTACTCCCA
GTCATAGCTGTCCCTCTTCTCTTATGGAGATCCCTCGACCTGCAGCCCAAGCTTGGCGTAATCATGGTCA
TAGCTGTTTCCTGTGTGAAATTGTTATCCGCTCACAATTCCACACAACATACGAGCCGGAAGCATAAAGT
GTAAAGCCTGGGGTGCCTAATGAGTGAGCTAACTCACATTAATTGCGTTGCGCTCACTGCCCGCTTTCCA
GTCGGGAAACCTGTCGTGCCAGCGGATCCGCATCTCAATTAGTCAGCAACCATAGTCCCGCCCCTAACTC
CGCCCATCCCGCCCCTAACTCCGCCCAGTTCCGCCCATTCTCCGCCCCATGGCTGACTAATTTTTTTTAT
TTATGCAGAGGCCGAGGCCGCCTCGGCCTCTGAGCTATTCCAGAAGTAGTGAGGAGGCTTTTTTGGAGGC
CTAGGCTTTTGCAAAAAGCTAACTTGTTTATTGCAGCTTATAATGGTTACAAATAAAGCAATAGCATCAC
AAATTTCACAAATAAAGCATTTTTTTCACTGCATTCTAGTTGTGGTTTGTCCAAACTCATCAATGTATCT
TATCATGTCTGGATCCGCTGCATTAATGAATCGGCCAACGCGCGGGGAGAGGCGGTTTGCGTATTGGGCG
CTCTTCCGCTTCCTCGCTCACTGACTCGCTGCGCTCGGTCGTTCGGCTGCGGCGAGCGGTATCAGCTCAC
TCAAAGGCGGTAATACGGTTATCCACAGAATCAGGGGATAACGCAGGAAAGAACATGTGAGCAAAAGGCC
AGCAAAAGGCCAGGAACCGTAAAAAGGCCGCGTTGCTGGCGTTTTTCCATAGGCTCCGCCCCCCTGACGA
GCATCACAAAAATCGACGCTCAAGTCAGAGGTGGCGAAACCCGACAGGACTATAAAGATACCAGGCGTTT
CCCCCTGGAAGCTCCCTCGTGCGCTCTCCTGTTCCGACCCTGCCGCTTACCGGATACCTGTCCGCCTTTC
TCCCTTCGGGAAGCGTGGCGCTTTCTCATAGCTCACGCTGTAGGTATCTCAGTTCGGTGTAGGTCGTTCG
CTCCAAGCTGGGCTGTGTGCACGAACCCCCCGTTCAGCCCGACCGCTGCGCCTTATCCGGTAACTATCGT
CTTGAGTCCAACCCGGTAAGACACGACTTATCGCCACTGGCAGCAGCCACTGGTAACAGGATTAGCAGAG
CGAGGTATGTAGGCGGTGCTACAGAGTTCTTGAAGTGGTGGCCTAACTACGGCTACACTAGAAGAACAGT
ATTTGGTATCTGCGCTCTGCTGAAGCCAGTTACCTTCGGAAAAAGAGTTGGTAGCTCTTGATCCGGCAAA
CAAACCACCGCTGGTAGCGGTGGTTTTTTTGTTTGCAAGCAGCAGATTACGCGCAGAAAAAAAGGATCTC
AAGAAGATCCTTTGATCTTTTCTACGGGGTCTGACGCTCAGTGGAACGAAAACTCACGTTAAGGGATTTT
GGTCATGAGATTATCAAAAAGGATCTTCACCTAGATCCTTTTAAATTAAAAATGAAGTTTTAAATCAATC
TAAAGTATATATGAGTAAACTTGGTCTGACAGTTACCAATGCTTAATCAGTGAGGCACCTATCTCAGCGA
TCTGTCTATTTCGTTCATCCATAGTTGCCTGACTCCCCGTCGTGTAGATAACTACGATACGGGAGGGCTT
ACCATCTGGCCCCAGTGCTGCAATGATACCGCGAGACCCACGCTCACCGGCTCCAGATTTATCAGCAATA
AACCAGCCAGCCGGAAGGGCCGAGCGCAGAAGTGGTCCTGCAACTTTATCCGCCTCCATCCAGTCTATTA
ATTGTTGCCGGGAAGCTAGAGTAAGTAGTTCGCCAGTTAATAGTTTGCGCAACGTTGTTGCCATTGCTAC
AGGCATCGTGGTGTCACGCTCGTCGTTTGGTATGGCTTCATTCAGCTCCGGTTCCCAACGATCAAGGCGA
GTTACATGATCCCCCATGTTGTGCAAAAAAGCGGTTAGCTCCTTCGGTCCTCCGATCGTTGTCAGAAGTA
AGTTGGCCGCAGTGTTATCACTCATGGTTATGGCAGCACTGCATAATTCTCTTACTGTCATGCCATCCGT
AAGATGCTTTTCTGTGACTGGTGAGTACTCAACCAAGTCATTCTGAGAATAGTGTATGCGGCGACCGAGT
TGCTCTTGCCCGGCGTCAATACGGGATAATACCGCGCCACATAGCAGAACTTTAAAAGTGCTCATCATTG
GAAAACGTTCTTCGGGGCGAAAACTCTCAAGGATCTTACCGCTGTTGAGATCCAGTTCGATGTAACCCAC
TCGTGCACCCAACTGATCTTCAGCATCTTTTACTTTCACCAGCGTTTCTGGGTGAGCAAAAACAGGAAGG
CAAAATGCCGCAAAAAAGGGAATAAGGGCGACACGGAAATGTTGAATACTCATACTCTTCCTTTTTCAAT
ATTATTGAAGCATTTATCAGGGTTATTGTCTCATGAGCGGATACATATTTGAATGTATTTAGAAAAATAA
ACAAATAGGGGTTCCGCGCACATTTCCCCGAAAAGTGCCACCTGGGTCGACATTGATTATTGACTAGTTA
TTAATAGTAATCAATTACGGGGTCATTAGTTCATAGCCCATATATGGAGTTCCGCGTTACATAACTTACG
GTAAATGGCCCGCCTGGCTGACCGCCCAACGACCCCCGCCCATTGACGTCAATAATGACGTATGTTCCCA
TAGTAACGCCAATAGGGACTTTCCATTGACGTCAATGGGTGGAGTATTTACGGTAAACTGCCCACTTGGC
AGTACATCAAGTGTATCATATGCCAAGTACGCCCCCTATTGACGTCAATGACGGTAAATGGCCCGCCTGG
CATTATGCCCAGTACATGACCTTATGGGACTTTCCTACTTGGCAGTACATCTACGTATTAGTCATCGCTA
TTACCATGGTCGAGGTGAGCCCCACGTTCTGCTTCACTCTCCCCATCTCCCCCCCCTCCCCACCCCCAAT
TTTGTATTTATTTATTTTTTAATTATTTTGTGCAGCGATGGGGGCGGGGGGGGGGGG
